>Addgene plasmid #176154 | pMC-X4 | addgene full sequence | sequence record 346536 | Addgene NGS Result
AAGACGATAGTTACCGGATAAGGCGCAGCGGTCGGGCTGAACGGGGGGTTCGTGCACACAGCCCAGCTTG
GAGCGAACGACCTACACCGAACTGAGATACCTACAGCGTGAGCTATGAGAAAGCGCCACGCTTCCCGAAG
GGAGAAAGGCGGACAGGTATCCGGTAAGCGGCAGGGTCGGAACAGGAGAGCGCACGAGGGAGCTTCCAGG
GGGAAACGCCTGGTATCTTTATAGTCCTGTCGGGTTTCGCCACCTCTGACTTGAGCGTCGATTTTTGTGA
TGCTCGTCAGGGGGGCGGAGCCTATGGAAAAACGCCAGCAACGCGGCCTTTTTACGGTTCCTGGCCTTTT
GCTGGCCTTTTGCTCACATGTTCTTTCCTGCGTTATCCCCTGATTCTGTGGATAACCGTGCGGCCGCCAA
TGCGCTGAGGGTTTAATCCCAAAGCTAAGAGTCCCATTTTATTCTTCTATATGTATATTTTCGATACTCT
AAACCACCCTACAATGTAGCCCTATACTAAATCTGCTCAATTTTCAGCTTCTACAAGTGACTCGAGGCCA
CGTGGAAAGATCCAACTACTCCAGCACAACGATTCAATATAATCGATTGCTCCACTCATAAGAGGCAAGA
ACAAGCTTCAACTTTTGGTAAGCCGCCGTTTATAAACAGGGAAGATGTCCTTTGTCAAGGGAGGCACAGA
GCATGGCCAATTTGGCAAATTGCAGGTTTTTCTGAGTGAAAAATGAAAAAGCATTGTAGTAGAGTCGGCT
CACTGAAAAACCGGGGAGGACGAAAAGGTTTCCAGCCACAGTTGTAGTCACGTGCGCGCCATGCTGACTA
ATGGCAGCCGTCGTTGGGCAGAAGAGAATTAGTATGGTACAGGATACGCTAATTGCGCTCCAACTACCAA
GGTTGTTGAGGGAACACTGGGGCAATAGGCTGTCGCCATTCAAGAGCAGATTAAGTCCTCAGCGAGCTCG
CCCTGAATTCGCATCTAGACTGATGAGACGTGGTAGAGCCACAAACAGCCGGTACAAGCAACGATCTCCA
GGACCATCTGAATCATGCGCGGATGACACGAACTCACGACGGCGATCACAGACATTAACCCACAGTACAG
ACACTGCGACAACGTGGCAATTCGTCGCAATACAACGTGAGACCGAAAGTGAAACGTGATTTCATGCGTC
ATTTTGAACATTTTGTAAATCTTATTTAATAATGTGTGCGGCAATTCACATTTAATTTATGAATGTTTTC
TTAACATCGCGGCAACTCAAGAAACGGCAGGTTCGGATCTTAGCTACTAGAGAAAGAGGAGAAATACTAG
ATGCGTAAAGGCGAAGAGCTGTTCACTGGTGTCGTCCCTATTCTGGTGGAACTGGATGGTGATGTCAACG
GTCATAAGTTTTCCGTGCGTGGCGAGGGTGAAGGTGACGCAACTAATGGTAAACTGACGCTGAAGTTCAT
CTGTACTACTGGTAAACTGCCGGTTCCTTGGCCGACTCTGGTAACGACGCTGACTTATGGTGTTCAGTGC
TTTGCTCGTTATCCGGACCATATGAAGCAGCATGACTTCTTCAAGTCCGCCATGCCGGAAGGCTATGTGC
AGGAACGCACGATTTCCTTTAAGGATGACGGCACGTACAAAACGCGTGCGGAAGTGAAATTTGAAGGCGA
TACCCTGGTAAACCGCATTGAGCTGAAAGGCATTGACTTTAAAGAGGACGGCAATATCCTGGGCCATAAG
CTGGAATACAATTTTAACAGCCACAATGTTTACATCACCGCCGATAAACAAAAAAATGGCATTAAAGCGA
ATTTTAAAATTCGCCACAACGTGGAGGATGGCAGCGTGCAGCTGGCTGATCACTACCAGCAAAACACTCC
AATCGGTGATGGTCCTGTTCTGCTGCCAGACAATCACTATCTGAGCACGCAAAGCGTTCTGTCTAAAGAT
CCGAACGAGAAACGCGATCATATGGTTCTGCTGGAGTTCGTAACCGCAGCGGGCATCACGCATGGTATGG
ATGAACTGTACAAATGACCAGGCATCAAATAAAACGAAAGGCTCAGTCGAAAGACTGGGCCTTTCGTTTT
ATCTGTTGTTTGTCGGTGAACGCTCTCTACTAGAGTCACACTGGCTCACCTTCGGGTGGGCCTTTCTGCG
TTTATAGGTCTCAGCTGGAAATCTGCTCGTCAGTGGTGCTCACACTGACGAATCATGTACAGATCATACC
GATGACTGCCTGGCGACTCACAACTAAGCAAGACAGCCGGAACCAGCGCCGGCGAACACCACTGCATATA
TGGCATATCACAACAGTCCACGTCTCAAGCAGTTACAGAGATGTTACGAACCACTAGTGCACTGCAGTAC
AACTAGAGATCTATGTGAGGATCCTAACTCGAGATCGAGAGTCCTGCAGGACTAGTGCTGAGGCATTAAT
ACATGGGAAGATTCGCTTTTTTTTTTTGAATTACAATAGTATGTCTGATGTCTGCAAGAAGTAACAGGCG
TGTGCACAAGAATACGTGTGTGTGCGTAAGCGTATGCACTGGTGGCATAACTTATCTAAGAAGTATATAT
CACTGACATAGAAATGTAGATATACAGGTATTTTTCTCGATAATCGATAAAAATCTCGTCGCGCTGAACC
AAACTTGGTGGTTACGGAGAGTTTTTCTCTCATCATTACTGTCTTTCGCATTGATTTCCCCTTTGACCGA
TAAAATCCCTTGGATTCATAAGATTAAACAAAGAGGTGATCAAAGAGAACCCTGTGAAAGTTTATGTTTA
TAACCGGGCATAAAGTGAACTAGACACTTTCAAGAAGCCAACCAAAGCATGAGTAACGAAGCTTACCAGC
ATGATCATACCGTAAATCCTCACCAGATTAAGACCTCAGCGCCGAGCGGCCGCGTGTTACAACCAATTAA
CCAATTCTGATTAGAAAAACTCATCGAGCATCAAATGAAACTGCAATTTATTCATATCAGGATTATCAAT
ACCATATTTTTGAAAAAGCCGTTTCTGTAATGAAGGAGAAAACTCACCGAGGCAGTTCCATAGGATGGCA
AGATCCTGGTATCGGTCTGCGATTCCGACTCGTCCAACATCAATACAACCTATTAATTTCCCCTCGTCAA
AAATAAGGTTATCAAGTGAGAAATCACCATGAGTGACGACTGAATCCGGTGAGAATGGCAAAAGCTTATG
CATTTCTTTCCAGACTTGTTCAACAGGCCAGCCATTACGCTCGTCATCAAAATCACTCGCATCAACCAAA
CCGTTATTCATTCGTGATTGCGCCTGAGCGAGGCGAAATACGCGATCGCTGTTAAAAGGACAATTACAAA
CAGGAATCGAATGCAACCGGCGCAGGAACACTGCCAGCGCATCAACAATATTTTCACCTGAATCAGGATA
TTCTTCTAATACCTGGAATGCTGTTTTCCCGGGGATCGCAGTGGTGAGTAACCATGCATCATCAGGAGTA
CGGATAAAATGCTTGATGGTCGGAAGAGGCATAAATTCCGTCAGCCAGTTTAGTCTGACCATCTCATCTG
TAACATCATTGGCAACGCTACCTTTGCCATGTTTCAGAAACAACTCTGGCGCATCGGGCTTCCCATACAA
TCGATAGATTGTCGCACCTGATTGCCCGACATTATCGCGAGCCCATTTATACCCATATAAATCAGCATCC
ATGTTGGAATTTAATCGCGGCCTGGAGCAAGACGTTTCCCGTTGAATATGGCTCATAACACCCCTTGTAT
TACTGTTTATGTAAGCAGACAGTTTTATTGTTCATGATGATATATTTTTATCTTGTGCAATGTAACATCA
GAGATTTTGAGACACAACGTGGCTTTGTTGAATAAATCGAACTTTTGCTGAGTTGAAGGATCAGTCATGA
CCAAAATCCCTTAACGTGAGTTTTCGTTCCACTGAGCGTCAGACCCCGTAGAAAAGATCAAAGGATCTTC
TTGAGATCCTTTTTTTCTGCGCGTAATCTGCTGCTTGCAAACAAAAAAACCACCGCTACCAGCGGTGGTT
TGTTTGCCGGATCAAGAGCTACCAACTCTTTTTCCGAAGGTAACTGGCTTCAGCAGAGCGCAGATACCAA
ATACTGTTCTTCTAGTGTAGCCGTAGTTAGGCCACCACTTCAAGAACTCTGTAGCACCGCCTACATACCT
CGCTCTGCTAATCCTGTTACCAGTGGCTGCTGCCAGTGGCGATAAGTCGTGTCTTACCGGGTTGGACTC
Features (pLannotate 1.2.2; 5 found; start..end, strand, type, name):
   1331..2044    +  CDS            superfolder GFP: GFP variant that folds robustly even when fused to poorly folded proteins (Pédelacq et al., 2006)
   2056..2127    +  terminator     rrnB T1 terminator: transcription terminator T1 from the E. coli rrnB gene
   2143..2170    +  terminator     T7Te terminator: phage T7 early transcription terminator
   2951..3766    -  CDS            KanR: aminoglycoside phosphotransferase; aph(3')-Ia; confers resistance to kanamycin in bacteria or G418 (Geneticin®) in eukaryotes
   3991..310     +  rep_origin     ori (across the origin): high-copy-number ColE1/pMB1/pBR322/pUC origin of replication
