[The description below was written by a language model from this plasmid's Addgene catalogue record and pLannotate feature annotations shown in this document.]
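Description:
pMC-X4 is an empty, preassembled level-2 backbone for the yeast Modular Cloning (MoClo) system, built to place assembled expression cassettes into the yeast genome at integration site X-4. At 4,269 nt, it was put together from Yeast Toolkit parts plus a spacer part and two parts carrying the downstream and upstream X-4 homology regions, which were amplified from the EasyClone-MarkerFree toolkit. It is maintained in E. coli through a high-copy ColE1/pUC-type origin and a kanamycin resistance gene (aph(3')-Ia). The feature table shows no yeast replication origin, consistent with a vector meant for chromosomal integration rather than episomal maintenance. No yeast selection marker is annotated either; the spacer part and the marker-free origin of the homology arms suggest a marker-less design, though the record does not say so explicitly.

The only payload is a GFP dropout cassette: a superfolder GFP coding sequence followed by the bacterial rrnB T1 and T7Te transcription terminators. The promoter driving it is not annotated, and the homology arms and assembly connectors likewise fall in unannotated regions of the automated feature table. In MoClo workflows such a dropout acts as a visual screening placeholder. Golden Gate assembly replaces the GFP cassette with one or more transcription units, so correctly assembled clones give non-fluorescent bacterial colonies while the uncut parent stays green.

After assembly, the cargo sits between the X-4 up and down homology regions and can be inserted at that locus by homologous recombination. The associated toolkit expansion is aimed at CRISPR-based applications, genomic integrations and combinatorial libraries. There is no gene insert in the plasmid as deposited.
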