Addgene plasmid #176154: pMC-X4
Purpose: (Empty Backbone) preassembled yeast MoClo level-2 backbone with GFP dropout for genomic integration in site X-4
Depositing lab: Florian David. Depositing organization: Chalmers University of Technology. Publication: Expansion of the Yeast Modular Cloning Toolkit for CRISPR-Based Applications, Genomic Integrations and Combinatorial Libraries. Otto M, Skrekas C, Gossing M, Gustafsson J, Siewers V, David F. ACS Synth Biol. 2021 Dec 17;10(12):3461-3474. doi: 10.1021/acssynbio.1c00408. Epub 2021 Dec 3. PubMed 34860007.
Backbone
  Vector backbone: MoClo assembly
  Vector type: Yeast Expression
Growth in bacteria
  Bacterial resistance: Kanamycin, 50 μg/mL
  Growth temperature: 37°C
  Growth strain: DH5alpha
  Copy number: High Copy
Gene/Insert
  Gene/Insert name: None
Terms and licenses: Academic/Nonprofit Terms; Industry Terms: Not Available to Industry
Depositor comments: Constructed using the Yeast Modular Cloning Toolkit (Lee et al. ACS Synth Biol. 2015) from the part plasmids pYTK008, pYTK047, pYTK073, pYTK090, pMC6-spacer, pMC7-X4dw, pMC8b-X4up. Homologous region amplified from EasyClone-MarkerFree toolkit (Jessop-Fabre et al. Biotechnol J. 2016).
How to cite: pMC-X4 was a gift from Florian David (Addgene plasmid # 176154 ; http://n2t.net/addgene:176154 ; RRID:Addgene_176154)
